Addgene plasmid #83259: Ir25a_GAL80
Purpose: Expresses GAL80 under the control of Ir25a enhancer
Depositing lab: Leslie Vosshall. Depositing organization: Rockefeller University. Publication: A Taste Circuit that Regulates Ingestion by Integrating Food and Hunger Signals. Yapici N, Cohn R, Schusterreiter C, Ruta V, Vosshall LB. Cell. 2016 Apr 21;165(3):715-29. doi: 10.1016/j.cell.2016.02.061. Epub 2016 Mar 31. PubMed 27040496.
Backbone
  Vector backbone: pBPGAL80w
  Vector type: Insect Expression
Growth in bacteria
  Bacterial resistance: Ampicillin, 100 μg/mL
  Growth temperature: 37°C
  Growth strain: DH5alpha
  Copy number: High Copy
Gene/Insert
  Gene/Insert name: Ir25a enhancer
  Species: D. melanogaster (fly)
Terms and licenses: Academic/Nonprofit Terms; Industry Terms: Not Available to Industry
Depositor comments: Note: The Ir25a promoter was amplified from fly strain CS while the provided promoter sequence is from fly strain w1118. Therefore, there are some base changes between the provided full plasmid sequence and the actual plasmid (as seen in the Addgene quality control sequencing results) in the promoter region. The depositing laboratory is aware of these base changes; they do not affect plasmid fuction.
How to cite: Ir25a_GAL80 was a gift from Leslie Vosshall (Addgene plasmid # 83259 ; http://n2t.net/addgene:83259 ; RRID:Addgene_83259)
