[The description below was written by a language model from this plasmid's Addgene catalogue record and pLannotate feature annotations shown in this document.]
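Description:
Ir25a_GAL80 is a Drosophila transgenesis and expression plasmid built on the pBPGAL80w backbone, designed to express the yeast repressor GAL80 in the pattern dictated by an enhancer from the D. melanogaster Ir25a gene. It is maintained in E. coli as a high-copy plasmid through a ColE1/pUC-type origin and selected with ampicillin via the AmpR (β-lactamase) cassette. For use in flies it carries a φC31 attB site, which allows integrase-mediated insertion into a genomic attP landing site, and a mini-white eye-colour marker for identifying transformants.

The Ir25a regulatory fragment sits between Gateway attB1 and attB2 sites, indicating it was introduced by recombinational cloning; the annotation detects a short stretch of Ir25a coding sequence within it, consistent with a genomic fragment that extends into the start of the gene. Downstream lie a modified myosin heavy chain intron, the full GAL80 open reading frame, a WPRE, and an SV40-derived 3′ region containing the small t intron and polyadenylation signal, elements that promote efficient processing and expression of the transcript. The other SV40 T-antigen and NLS hits fall in this 3′ region and are probably remnants of it rather than expressed products. No basal promoter is annotated between the enhancer and the intron, so the record does not identify it.

Because GAL80 binds GAL4 and blocks its transcriptional activation, this construct serves to suppress GAL4/UAS-driven expression in Ir25a-expressing cells, refining GAL4 patterns by intersectional subtraction. The depositor notes that the enhancer was amplified from a different fly strain than the one represented in the supplied sequence, so some base differences exist in that region, reportedly without functional effect.
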