Features (pLannotate 1.2.2; 19 found; start..end, strand, type, name):
     83..107     +  protein_bind   attB1: mutant version of attB; recombination site for the Gateway® BP reaction BP Clonase™
    774..887     +  CDS            Ir25a (fragment): IR25A_DROME - Experimental evidence at protein level: Swiss-Prot protein existence level 1. Integral part of various neural sensory systems in the antenna that provide the neural basis for the response to environmental changes in temperature (thermosensation), humidity (hygrosensation) and odor detection (PubMed:21220098, PubMed:27161501, PubMed:27656904). Required for odor-evoked electrophysiological responses in multiple neuron classes in the antenna and is likely to function as part of an olfactory receptor complex with Ir76a and Ir76b (PubMed:21220098). Together with Ir21a and Ir93a, media
   1151..1175    -  protein_bind   attB2: mutant version of attB; recombination site for the Gateway® BP reaction BP Clonase™
   1357..1423    +  intron         Mhc intron: modified Drosophila myosin heavy chain intron 16 (Pfeiffer et al., 2010)
   1437..2741    +  CDS            GAL80: GAL80_YEAST - Experimental evidence at protein level: Swiss-Prot protein existence level 1. This protein is a negative regulator for the gene expression of the lactose/galactose metabolic genes. It binds to GAL4 and so blocks transcriptional activation by it, in the absence of an inducing sugar. From Saccharomyces cerevisiae (strain ATCC 204508 / S288c) (Baker's yeast).
   2751..3339    +  misc_feature   WPRE: woodchuck hepatitis virus posttranscriptional regulatory element
   3355..3429    +  CDS            small t antigen (fragment): SV40 (simian virus 40) small t antigen
   3431..3496    +  intron         small t intron: SV40 (simian virus 40) small t antigen intron
   3626..3646    +  CDS            SV40 NLS: nuclear localization signal of SV40 (simian virus 40) large T antigen
   3653..3787    +  CDS            LT_POVHA (fragment): Protein inferred from homology: Swiss-Prot protein existence level 3. Isoform large T antigen is a key early protein essential for both driving viral replication and inducing cellular transformation. Plays a role in viral genome replication by driving entry of quiescent cells into the cell cycle and by autoregulating the synthesis of viral early mRNA. Displays highly oncogenic activities by corrupting the host cellular checkpoint mechanisms that guard cell division and the transcription, replication, and repair of DNA. Participates in the modulation of cellular gene expression preceeding viral
   3812..3895    +  CDS            large T antigen (fragment): large T antigen from SV40 (simian virus 40)
   3918..4039    +  polyA_signal   SV40 poly(A) signal: SV40 polyadenylation signal
   4054..4073    -  misc_feature   MCS (fragment): pBluescript multiple cloning site
   4148..4303    -  CDS            YPB1_ECOLX (fragment): Protein predicted: Swiss-Prot protein existence level 4. From Escherichia coli.
   5076..7948    -  CDS            mini-white: Drosophila white gene eye color pigment; white; This is a modified version of the white gene lacking part of the first intron.
   8643..8712    -  protein_bind   attB: attB site for the φC31 integrase (Groth et al., 2000) phage φC31 integrase
   8799..9387    -  rep_origin     ori: high-copy-number ColE1/pMB1/pBR322/pUC origin of replication
   9558..10418   -  CDS            AmpR: β-lactamase; bla; confers resistance to ampicillin, carbenicillin, and related antibiotics
  10419..10523   -  promoter       AmpR promoter: bla
>Addgene plasmid #83259 | Ir25a_GAL80 | depositor full sequence | sequence record 158325 | Ir25a_GAL80 sequence 10554 bps
TAAGAAACCATTATTATCATGACATTAACCTATAAAAATAGGCGTATCACGAGGCCCTTTCGTCTTCAAG
AATTCGTTTATCACAAGTTTGTACAAAAAAGCAGGCTCCGAATTCGCCCTTCGTCAATTGTTGTTGCTTG
CTTGCCTAATGGGGAGCGCTTGGCCAAGCCTTATCAGTGCGATTTGTCTCGACTAGATTATAGATTGTGT
GAGTCAGAAGTAATCTAAAATAGTTGCTAATTTCGTTTCGTTTGATGACTGTCACAGTTTTTAATAAGGA
TCACTTCCTATTTTTAAATCAGAAGTTCCTATAATAGCTTTGCCCAATTTATGACCCTATTCCCAATGTT
TCCACTCCACCAATTCGAATAATAATTTCATGATGATTTGACAATATAACAGCTACTTAGTACCACATAA
TAACTCCCCCCCGAACTGAATCCTCCTTCCCTAACCGCCACCAATTAACGCTTGAGTTACAGCGCACGAA
CAATCGAACCAGGATATGGGTTCACGCTTGGATTGGGGTGTTGCTGATGTGGCGTTGTGGGCGATTGCCG
ACCAAATTGATTATCACCAAGGTAACACCCATGTGTCCACACATTGTTCTGCTTGAAAGTGGAATTGTCA
GTGACAGTATAGGTTGTACATATCTGTATCCTTTTTCAAAAGCGTAGTTTCCTGTCCCAGTCACCATTTG
TTGTTCGTCCTGTGCGGTCGATTTTTTAGCTCTTAAAAACCCGAATCAGAAATCATATGTGAAAAACATA
ATAATGATTTTGATGAATCCGAAAACTTCGAAAATCCTGTGGCTGCTGGGATTTCTATCGTTATTAAGCA
GCTTTAGTTTGGAGATCGCTGCGCAAACCACTCAAAATATCAATGTGTGTAAGTTGAGCATCGATCGATA
TGCCTAAAGATATATATATATAGATGATAAATACATAATCATATACCTAATGATTATAGTTTAGTGCACT
CATTTAAAGATCTTTCGAAACTATATCGAATATTATCGAACTCTTTTGGCTGAGTGGATTAAAAGTAAAC
TAATTAGATGAAAACCAATATGGATTGGGATTACTTTTTTGGGTGGTGCCAGTCATAATGAGTTTTTAGG
GCAAACAAACAAACGCAAAGGGCGAATTCGACCCAGCTTTCTTGTACAAAGTGGTGATAAACGGCCGGCC
GAGCTCGCCCGGGGATCGAGCGCAGCGGTATAAAAGGGCGCGGGGTGGCTGAGAGCATCAGTTGTGAATG
AATGTTCGAGCCGAGCAGACGTGCCGCTGCCTTCGTTAATATCCTTTGAATAAGCCAACTTTGAATCACA
AGACGCATACCAAACGGTACCAAAAGGTAGGTTCAACCACTGATGCCTAGGCACACCGAAACGACTAACC
CTAATTCTTATCCTTTACTTCAGGCTAGCAATCAAAATGGATTACAACAAAAGGAGTAGTGTGAGTACGG
TGCCGAATGCTGCTCCCATTCGCGTGGGCTTCGTGGGATTGAACGCGGCTAAGGGTTGGGCCATTAAAAC
GCATTATCCAGCCATACTGCAGCTGAGCTCCCAGTTCCAAATAACAGCGCTTTATTCCCCCAAGATCGAG
ACGTCCATTGCGACAATTCAGAGGCTGAAGTTGTCCAACGCCACAGCTTTCCCAACACTCGAGAGCTTCG
CCTCGAGCTCCACGATCGATATGATTGTGATCGCAATCCAGGTGGCTTCCCACTACGAGGTGGTAATGCC
CCTGCTCGAGTTTTCGAAGAACAATCCTAATCTGAAGTATTTGTTTGTGGAATGGGCACTGGCCTGCTCG
CTCGATCAGGCGGAGTCGATCTATAAGGCCGCTGCAGAGCGGGGCGTGCAAACAATAATCAGTCTGCAGG
GACGAAAGAGCCCGTACATTTTGCGGGCAAAAGAGCTTATCTCCCAGGGCTACATCGGCGATATAAATAG
CATCGAGATTGCAGGTAACGGAGGTTGGTACGGTTACGAGCGGCCGGTGAAAAGCCCGAAATACATTTAC
GAGATCGGAAACGGAGTTGATCTGGTGACCACCACGTTCGGTCACACGATAGATATATTGCAGTACATGA
CCAGTTCGTACTTCAGCCGTATCAATGCCATGGTGTTTAACAACATTCCAGAACAGGAGCTCATTGATGA
GAGGGGCAATCGCCTGGGCCAGCGGGTCCCAAAGACTGTCCCAGATCATCTCTTGTTCCAGGGCACGCTG
CTCAACGGAAATGTTCCTGTGTCCTGTTCCTTTAAGGGAGGCAAGCCTACGAAAAAGTTCACCAAGAATC
TGGTCATAGATATCCATGGTACAAAGGGTGATCTGAAGCTGGAGGGTGACGCTGGATTTGCGGAAATCTC
GAATCTCGTTCTGTATTATTCGGGCACCCGCGCCAATGATTTTCCCCTGGCCAATGGTCAGCAGGCACCC
TTGGACCCCGGCTACGACGCAGGCAAGGAGATTATGGAGGTGTATCACCTCCGAAACTACAACGCGATCG
TTGGTAATATACACCGGCTCTACCAGAGTATCAGCGATTTCCACTTCAACACCAAGAAAATCCCCGAGCT
TCCATCGCAGTTCGTAATGCAAGGCTTCGATTTCGAAGGCTTTCCCACCCTGATGGATGCCTTGATCTTG
CATCGCCTGATTGAAAGTGTCTACAAGTCGAATATGATGGGCAGTACCCTGAATGTTTCCAACATCTCCC
ACTACTCGCTTTAAAAGCTTAATCAACCTCTGGATTACAAAATTTGTGAAAGATTGACTGGTATTCTTAA
CTATGTTGCTCCTTTTACGCTATGTGGATACGCTGCTTTAATGCCTTTGTATCATGCTATTGCTTCCCGT
ATGGCTTTCATTTTCTCCTCCTTGTATAAATCCTGGTTGCTGTCTCTTTATGAGGAGTTGTGGCCCGTTG
TCAGGCAACGTGGCGTGGTGTGCACTGTGTTTGCTGACGCAACCCCCACTGGTTGGGGCATTGCCACCAC
CTGTCAGCTCCTTTCCGGGACTTTCGCTTTCCCCCTCCCTATTGCCACGGCGGAACTCATCGCCGCCTGC
CTTGCCCGCTGCTGGACAGGGGCTCGGCTGTTGGGCACTGACAATTCCGTGGTGTTGTCGGGGAAATCAT
CGTCCTTTCCTTGGCTGCTCGCCTGTGTTGCCACCTGGATTCTGCGCGGGACGTCCTTCTGCTACGTCCC
TTCGGCCCTCAATCCAGCGGACCTTCCTTCCCGCGGCCTGCTGCCGGCTCTGCGGCCTCTTCCGCGTCTT
CGCCTTCGCCCTCAGACGAGTCGGATCTCCCTTTGGGCCGCCTCCCCGCCTGAAGCTTCCTAGGGATCTT
TGTGAAGGAACCTTACTTCTGTGGTGTGACATAATTGGACAAACTACCTACAGAGATTTAAAGCTCTAAG
GTAAATATAAAATTTTTAAGTGTATAATGTGTTAAACTACTGATTCTAATTGTTTGTGTATTTTAGATTC
CAACCTATGGAACTGATGAATGGGAGCAGTGGTGGAATGCCTTTAATGAGGAAAACCTGTTTTGCTCAGA
AGAAATGCCATCTAGTGATGATGAGGCTACTGCTGACTCTCAACATTCTACTCCTCCAAAAAAGAAGAGA
AAGGTAGAAGACCCCAAGGACTTTCCTTCAGAATTGCTAAGTTTTTTGAGTCATGCTGTGTTTAGTAATA
GAACTCTTGCTTGCTTTGCTATTTACACCACAAAGGAAAAAGCTGCACTGCTATACAAGAAAATTATGGA
AAAATATTTGATGTATAGTGCCTTGACTAGAGATCATAATCAGCCATACCACATTTGTAGAGGTTTTACT
TGCTTTAAAAAACCTCCCACACCTCCCCCTGAACCTGAAACATAAAATGAATGCAATTGTTGTTGTTAAC
TTGTTTATTGCAGCTTATAATGGTTACAAATAAAGCAATAGCATCACAAATTTCACAAATAAAGCATTTT
TTTCACTGCATTCTAGTTGTGGTTTGTCCAAACTCATCAATGTATCTTATCATGTCTACCGGTACTAGTT
CTAGAGCGGCCGCTGGCCACGGGTGCGCATGATCGTGCTCCTGTCGTTGAGGACCCGGCTAGGCTGGCGG
GGTTGCCTTACTGGTTAGCAGAATGAATCACCGATACGCGAGCGAACGTGAAGCGACTGCTGCTGCAAAA
CGTCTGCGACCTGAGCAACAACATGAATGGTCTTCGGTTTCCGTGTTTCGTAAAGTCTGGAAACGCGGAA
GTCAGCGCCCTGCACCATTATGTTCCGGAGGCGCGCCCTAGTTCCAGTGAAATCCAAGCATTTTCTAAAT
TAAATGTATTCTTATTATTATAGTTGTTATTTTTGATATATATAAACAACACTATTATGCCCACCATTTT
TTTGAGATGCATCTACACAAGGAACAAACACTGGATGTCACTTTCAGTTCAAATTGTAACGCTAATCACT
CCGAACAGGTCACAAAAAATTACCTTAAAAAGTCATAATATTAAATTAGAATAAATATAGCTGTGAGGGA
AATATATACAAATATATTGGAGCAAATAAATTGTACATACAAATATTTATTACTAATTTCTATTGAGACG
AAATGAACCACTCGGAACCATTTGAGCGAACCGAATCGCGCGGAACTAACGACAGTCGCTCCAAGGTCGT
CGAACAAAAGGTGAATGTGTTGCGGAGAGCGGGTGGGAGACAGCGAAAGAGCAACTACGAAACGTGGTGT
GGTGGAGGTGAATTATGAAGAGGGCGCGCGATTTGAAAAGTATGTATATAAAAAATATATCCCGGTGTTT
TATGTAGCGATAAACGAGTTTTTGATGTAAGGTATGCAGGTGTGTAAGTCTTTTGGTTAGAAGACAAATC
CAAAGTCTACTTGTGGGGATGTTCGAAGGGGAAATACTTGTATTCTATAGGTCATATCTTGTTTTTATTG
GCACAAATATAATTACATTAGCTTTTTGAGGGGGCAATAAACAGTAAACACGATGGTAATAATGGTAAAA
AAAAAAAACAAGCAGTTATTTCGGATATATGTCGGCTACTCCTTGCGTCGGGCCCGAAGTCTTAGAGCCA
GATATGCGAGCACCCGGAAGCTCACGATGAGAATGGCCAGACCCACGTAGTCCAGCGGCAGATCGGCGGC
GGAGAAGTTAAGCGTCTCCAGGATGACCTTGCCCGAACTGGGGCACGTGGTGTTCGACGATGTGCAGCTA
ATTTCGCCCGGCTCCACGTCCGCCCATTGGTTAATCAGCAGACCCTCGTTGGCGTAACGGAACCATGAGA
GGTACGACAACCATTTGAGGTATACTGGCACCGAGCCCGAGTTCAAGAAGAAGCCGCCAAAGAGCAGGAA
TGGTATGATAACCGGCGGACCCACAGACAGCGCCATCGAGGTCGAGGAGCTGGCGCAGGATATTAGATAT
CCGAAGGACGTTGACACATTGGCCACCAGAGTGACCAGCGCCAGGCAGTTGAAGAAGTGCAGCACTCCGG
CCCGCAGTCCGATCATCGGATAGGCAATCGCCGTGAAGACCAGTGGCACTGTGAGAAAAAGCGGCAATTC
GGCAATCGTTTTGCCCAGAAAGTATGTGTCACAGCGATAAAGTCGACTTCGGGCCTCCCTCATAAAAACT
GGCAGCTCTGAGGTGAACACCTAAATCGAATCGATTCATTAGAAAGTTAGTAAATTATTGAAATGCAAAT
GTATTCTAAACATGACTTACATTTATCGTGGCAAAGACGTTTTGAAAGGTCATGTTGGTCAGGAAGAGGA
AGATGGCTCCGTTGATATTCATCACACCCACTTGCGTGAGTTGTTGGCCCAAAAAGATGAGGCCAATCAA
GATGGCAACCATCTGCAAATTAAAATGTTACTCGCATCTCATTAATATTCGCGAGTTAAATGAAATTTAT
TTATCTTCTGCAAAACTATAAACTATACATCTCATTGAAAAAAACTAAGAAGGGTGTGGAATCAGGCAAT
TCTATCTAAAATCTAGCGAATTTGTTTCCAAGAATTGTAAGCGTTATATCATTTGTTTCCACTGGAACCA
CTCACCGTTGTCTGAATAAGTCGCACTTTTACGAGGAGTGGTTCCTTGAGCACCGACAGCCAGGATCGCC
ACAGGACCGCCCGGAACTGCATGAACCAGGTGGCCTTGTAGGTGTACCCATTCTCCGGCTGCTCCAGTGG
CTTCTCCAGATTTTTGGTGGCCAACAACTGCTCCATATCCCGGGCTACTTTGCTAATGGCAAAATTGTCG
CATATCTTGGCGATCCGATCACGGGACTCGATCTCCCGTCCGGGCACAACGGCCAACACCTGTACGTAAA
AGTCCGCCGGATTGTAGTTGGTAGGACACTGGGCACCCACGCTGGATAGGAGTTGAGATGTTATGTAATA
CTAGATACCCTTAATAAACACATCGAACTCACTAGGAAAAGAAGTCGACGGCTTCGCTGGGAGTGCCCAA
GAAAGCTACCCTGCCCTCGGCCATCAGAAGGATCTTGTCAAAGAGCTCAAACAGCTCGGAAGACGGCTGA
TGAATGGTCAGGATGACGGTCTTGCCCTTCTGCGACAGCTTCTTCAGCACCTGGACGACGCTGTGGGCGG
TAAAGGAGTCCAGTCCGGAGGTGGGCTCATCGCAGATCAGAAGCGGCGGATCGGTTAGAGCCTCGGAGGC
GAATGCCAGACGCTTCCTTTCTCCGCCGGACAGACCTTTCACCCTGCCGGGCACACCGATGATCGTGTGC
TGACATTTGCTGAGCGAAAGCTCCTGGATCACCTGATCCACGCGGGCCACTCGCTGCCGATAGGTCAGAT
GTCGTGGCATCCGCACCATGGCTTGGAAAATCAGGTGTTCCCTGGCCGTTAGGGAGCCGATAAAGAGGTC
ATCCTGCTGGACATAGGCGCACCTGGCCTGCATCTCCTTGGCGTCCACAGGTTGGCCATTGAGCAGTCGC
ATCCCGGATGGCGATACTTGGATGCCCTGCGGCGATCGAAAGGCAAGGGCATTCAGCAGGGTCGTCTTTC
CGGCACCGGAACTGCCCATCACGGCCAAAAGTTCGCCCGGATAGGCCACGCCGCAAACTGAGTTTCAAAT
TGGTAATTGGACCCTTTATTAAGATTTCACACAGATCAGCCGACTGCGAATAGAAACTCACCGTTCTTGA
GCAAATGTTTCCTGGGCGCCGGTATGTGTCGCTCGTTGCAGAATAGTCCGCGTGTCCGGTTGACCAGCTG
CCGCCATCCGGAGCCCGGCTGATTGACCGCCCCAAAGATGTCCATATTGTGCCAGGCATAGGTGAGGTTC
TCGGCTAGTTGGCCGCTCCCTGAACCGGAGTCCTCCGGCGGACTGGGTGGCCGGAGCGTGCCGTAGTTTT
TGGCCTGCCCGAAGCCCTGGTTAATGCAGCTCTGCGAAGCCGCTCCGCTGTCACCCTGCAATGATAGGGG
ATCTCAAATATCAACTACTAGCGTTATGCTCATCTAACCCCGAACAAAAAGTACCCCGAAGTATCCTACG
AAGTAGGTTTATACTTTTATTTATTTTTTGTGCATCTAGGATCAGCTTAAAATATCTGGTTGTTATATTT
TTTGTAAAAAAGAATATAGTCGAAAATGAATGCCTTTAGATGTCTTGATCATGATATGATCTCAAAAATT
GTCTTATATAGCGAGAACAGCTACCAGAATAATCTGTTTCGTGTCACTATTTGTTTGTGCAATTGCGGTT
TGGGATTTTTGTGGGTCGCAGTTCTCACGCCGCATACAATTTGATGTTGCAATCGCAGTTCCTATAGATC
AAGTGAACTTAAGATGTATGCACATGTACTACTCACATTGTTCAGATGCTCGGCAGATGGGTGTTTGCTG
CCTCCGCGAATTAATAGCTCCTGATCCTCTTGGCCCATTGCCGGGATTTTTCACACTTTCCCCTGCTTAC
CCACCCAAAACCAATCACCACCCCAATCACTCAAAAAACAAACAAAAATAAGAAGCGAGAGGAGTTTTGG
CACAGCACTTTGTGTTTAATTGATGGCGTAAACCGCTTGGAGCTTCGTCACGAAACCGCTGACAAAATGC
AACTGAAGGCGGACATTGACGCTACGTAACGCTACAAACGGTGGCGAAAGAGATAGCGGACGCAGCGGCG
AAAGAGACGGCGATATTTCTGTGGACAGAGAAGGAGGCAAACAGCGCTGACTTTGAGTGGAATGTCATTT
TGAGTGAGAGGTAATCGAAAGAACCTGGTACATCAAATACCCTTGGATCGAAGTAAATTTAAAACTGATC
AGATAAGTTCAATGATATCCAGTGCAGTAAAAAAAAAAAATGTTTTTTTTATCTACTTTCCGCAAAAATG
GGTTTTATTAACTTACATACATACTAGGCGCGCCCATATGTTCGGCTTGTCGACATGCCCGCCGTGACCG
TCGAGAACCCGCTGACGCTGCCCCGCGTATCCGCACCCGCCGACGCCGTCGCACGTCCCGTGCTCACCGT
GACCACCGCGCCCAGCGGTTTCGAGGGCGAGGGCTTCCCGGTGCGCCGCGCGTTCGCCGGGATCAACTAC
CGCCACCTCGACCCGTTCATCATGATGGACCAGATGGGTGAGGTGGAGTACGCGCCCGGGGAGCCCAAGG
GCACGCCCTGGCACCCGCACCGCGGCTTCGAGACCGTGACCTACATCGTCGACGGTAACATGTGAGCAAA
AGGCCAGCAAAAGGCCAGGAACCGTAAAAAGGCCGCGTTGCTGGCGTTTTTCCATAGGCTCCGCCCCCCT
GACGAGCATCACAAAAATCGACGCTCAAGTCAGAGGTGGCGAAACCCGACAGGACTATAAAGATACCAGG
CGTTTCCCCCTGGAAGCTCCCTCGTGCGCTCTCCTGTTCCGACCCTGCCGCTTACCGGATACCTGTCCGC
CTTTCTCCCTTCGGGAAGCGTGGCGCTTTCTCATAGCTCACGCTGTAGGTATCTCAGTTCGGTGTAGGTC
GTTCGCTCCAAGCTGGGCTGTGTGCACGAACCCCCCGTTCAGCCCGACCGCTGCGCCTTATCCGGTAACT
ATCGTCTTGAGTCCAACCCGGTAAGACACGACTTATCGCCACTGGCAGCAGCCACTGGTAACAGGATTAG
CAGAGCGAGGTATGTAGGCGGTGCTACAGAGTTCTTGAAGTGGTGGCCTAACTACGGCTACACTAGAAGA
ACAGTATTTGGTATCTGCGCTCTGCTGAAGCCAGTTACCTTCGGAAAAAGAGTTGGTAGCTCTTGATCCG
GCAAACAAACCACCGCTGGTAGCGGTGGTTTTTTTGTTTGCAAGCAGCAGATTACGCGCAGAAAAAAAGG
ATCTCAAGAAGATCCTTTGATCTTTTCTACGGGGTCTGACGCTCAGTGGAACGAAAACTCACGTTAAGGG
ATTTTGGTCATGAGATTATCAAAAAGGATCTTCACCTAGATCCTTTTAAATTAAAAATGAAGTTTTAAAT
CAATCTAAAGTATATATGAGTAAACTTGGTCTGACAGTTACCAATGCTTAATCAGTGAGGCACCTATCTC
AGCGATCTGTCTATTTCGTTCATCCATAGTTGCCTGACTCCCCGTCGTGTAGATAACTACGATACGGGAG
GGCTTACCATCTGGCCCCAGTGCTGCAATGATACCGCGAGACCCACGCTCACCGGCTCCAGATTTATCAG
CAATAAACCAGCCAGCCGGAAGGGCCGAGCGCAGAAGTGGTCCTGCAACTTTATCCGCCTCCATCCAGTC
TATTAATTGTTGCCGGGAAGCTAGAGTAAGTAGTTCGCCAGTTAATAGTTTGCGCAACGTTGTTGCCATT
GCTACAGGCATCGTGGTGTCACGCTCGTCGTTTGGTATGGCTTCATTCAGCTCCGGTTCCCAACGATCAA
GGCGAGTTACATGATCCCCCATGTTGTGCAAAAAAGCGGTTAGCTCCTTCGGTCCTCCGATCGTTGTCAG
AAGTAAGTTGGCCGCAGTGTTATCACTCATGGTTATGGCAGCACTGCATAATTCTCTTACTGTCATGCCA
TCCGTAAGATGCTTTTCTGTGACTGGTGAGTACTCAACCAAGTCATTCTGAGAATAGTGTATGCGGCGAC
CGAGTTGCTCTTGCCCGGCGTCAATACGGGATAATACCGCGCCACATAGCAGAACTTTAAAAGTGCTCAT
CATTGGAAAACGTTCTTCGGGGCGAAAACTCTCAAGGATCTTACCGCTGTTGAGATCCAGTTCGATGTAA
CCCACTCGTGCACCCAACTGATCTTCAGCATCTTTTACTTTCACCAGCGTTTCTGGGTGAGCAAAAACAG
GAAGGCAAAATGCCGCAAAAAAGGGAATAAGGGCGACACGGAAATGTTGAATACTCATACTCTTCCTTTT
TCAATATTATTGAAGCATTTATCAGGGTTATTGTCTCATGAGCGGATACATATTTGAATGTATTTAGAAA
AATAAACAAATAGGGGTTCCGCGCACATTTCCCCGAAAAGTGCCACCTGACGTC
