>Addgene plasmid #83259 | Ir25a_GAL80 | addgene partial sequence | sequence record 160414 | pBRforEco 5'-AATAGGCGTATCACGAGGC-3'
GAATTCGTTTATCACAAGTTTGTACAAAAAAGCAGGCTCCGAATTCGCCCTTCGTCAATTGTTGTTGCTT
GCTTGCCTAATGGGGAGCGCTTGGCCAAGCCTTATCAGTGCGATTTGTCTCGACTAGATTATAGATTGTG
TGAGTCAGAAGTAATCTAAAATAGTTGCTAATTTCGTTTCGTTTGATGACTGTCACAGTTTTTAATAAGG
ATCACTTCCTATTTTTAAATCAGAAGTTCCTATAATAGCTTTGCCCAATTTATGACCCTATTCCCAATGT
TTCCACTCCACCGATTCGAATAATAATTTCATGATGATTTGACAATATAACAGCTACTTAGTACCACATA
ATAACTCCCCCCCGAACTGAATCCTCCTTCCCTAACCGCCACCAATTAACGCTTGAGTTACAGCGCACGA
ACAATCGAACCAGGATATGGGTTCACGCTTGGATTGGGGTGTTGCTGATGTGGCGTTGTGGGCGATTGCC
GACCAAATTGATTATCACCAAGGTAACACCCATGTGTCCACACATTGTTCTGCTTGAAAGTGGAATTGTC
AGTGACAGTATAGGTTGTACATATCTGTATCCTTTTTCAAAAGCGTAGTTTCCTGTCCCAGTCACCATTT
GTTGTTCGTCCTGTGCGGTCGATTTTTTAGCTCTTAAAAACCCGAATCAGAAATCATATGTGAAAAACAT
AATAATGATTTTGATGAATCCGAAAACTTCGAAAATCCTGTGGCTGCTGGGATTTCTATCGTTATTAAGC
AGCTTTAGTTTGGAGATCGCTGCGCAAACCACTCAAAATATCAATGTGTGTAAGTTGAGCATCGATCGAT
ATGCCTAAAGATATATATATATAGATGAAAAATACATAATCATATACCTAATGATTATAGTTTAGTGCAC
TCATTTAAAGATCTTTCGAAACTATATAGAATATTATCGAACTCTTTTGGCTGAGTGGATTAAAAGTAAA
CTAATTAGATGAAAACCAATATGGATTGGGATTACTTTAGTTGGGTGGTGCCAGTCATAATGAGTTTT
