>Addgene plasmid #83259 | Ir25a_GAL80 | addgene partial sequence | sequence record 160416 | DSCP-F 5'-GAGCTCGCCCGGGGATC-3'
GGGGTGGCTGAGAGCATCAGTTGTGAATGAATGTTCGAGCCGAGCAGACGTGCCGCTGCCTTCGTTAATA
TCCTTTGAATAAGCCAACTTTGAATCACAAGACGCATACCAAACGGTACCAAAAGGTAGGTTCAACCACT
GATGCCTAGGCACACCGAAACGACTAACCCTAATTCTTATCCTTTACTTCAGGCTAGCAATCAAAATGGA
TTACAACAAAAGGAGTAGTGTGAGTACGGTGCCGAATGCTGCTCCCATTCGCGTGGGCTTCGTGGGATTG
AACGCGGCTAAGGGTTGGGCCATTAAAACGCATTATCCAGCCATACTGCAGCTGAGCTCCCAGTTCCAAA
TAACAGCGCTTTATTCCCCCAAGATCGAGACGTCCATTGCGACAATTCAGAGGCTGAAGTTGTCCAACGC
CACAGCTTTCCCAACACTCGAGAGCTTCGCCTCGAGCTCCACGATCGATATGATTGTGATCGCAATCCAG
GTGGCTTCCCACTACGAGGTGGTAATGCCCCTGCTCGAGTTTTCGAAGAACAATCCTAATCTGAAGTATT
TGTTTGTGGAATGGGCACTGGCCTGCTCGCTCGATCAGGCGGAGTCGATCTATAAGGCCGCTGCAGAGCG
GGGCGTGCAAACAATAATCAGTCTGCAGGGACGAAAGAGCCCGTACATTTTGCGGGCAAAAGAGCTTATC
TCCCAGGGCTACATCGGCGATATAAATAGCATCGAGATTGCAGGTAACGGAGGTTGGTACGGTTACGAGC
GGCCGGTGAAAAGCCCGAAATACATTTACGAGATCGGAAACGGAGTTGATCTGGTGACCACCACGTTCGG
TCACACGATAGATATATTGCAGTACATGACCAGTTCGTACTTCAGCCGTATCAATGCCATGGTGTTTAAC
AACATTCCAGAACAGGAGCTCATTGATGAGAGGGGCAATCGCCTGGGCCAGCGGGTCCCAAAGACTGTCC
CAGATCATCTCTTGTTCCAGGGCACGCTGCTCAACGGAAATGTTCCTG
