>Addgene plasmid #83259 | Ir25a_GAL80 | addgene partial sequence | sequence record 160448 | SV40-splice-R2 5'-CACAAACAATTAGAATCAGTAG-3'
CACTTAAAAATTTTATATTTACCTTAGAGCTTTAAATCTCTGTAGGTAGTTTGTCCAATTATGTCACACC
ACAGAAGTAAGGTTCCTTCACAAAGATCCCTAGGAAGCTTCAGGCGGGGAGGCGGCCCAAAGGGAGATCC
GACTCGTCTGAGGGCGAAGGCGAAGACGCGGAAGAGGCCGCAGAGCCGGCAGCAGGCCGCGGGAAGGAAG
GTCCGCTGGATTGAGGGCCGAAGGGACGTAGCAGAAGGACGTCCCGCGCAGAATCCAGGTGGCAACACAG
GCGAGCAGCCAAGGAAAGGACGATGATTTCCCCGACAACACCACGGAATTGTCAGTGCCCAACAGCCGAG
CCCCTGTCCAGCAGCGGGCAAGGCAGGCGGCGATGAGTTCCGCCGTGGCAATAGGGAGGGGGAAAGCGAA
AGTCCCGGAAAGGAGCTGACAGGTGGTGGCAATGCCCCAACCAGTGGGGGTTGCGTCAGCAAACACAGTG
CACACCACGCCACGTTGCCTGACAACGGGCCACAACTCCTCATAAAGAGACAGCAACCAGGATTTATACA
AGGAGGAGAAAATGAAAGCCATACGGGAAGCAATAGCATGATACAAAGGCATTAAAGCAGCGTATCCACA
TAGCGTAAAAGGAGCAACATAGTTAAGAATACCAGTCAATCTTTCACAAATTTTGTAATCCAGAGGTTGA
TTAAGCTTTTAAAGCGAGTAGTGGGAGATGTTGGAAACATTCAGGGTACTGCCCATCATATTCGACTTGT
AGACACTTTCAATCAGGCGATGCAAGATCAAGGCATCCATCAGGGTGGGAAAGCCTTCGAAATCGAAGCC
TTGCATTACGAACTGCGATGGAAGCTCGGGGATTTTCTTGGTGTTGAAGTGGAAATCGCTGATACTCTGG
TAGAGCCGGTGTATATTACCAACGATCGCGTTGTAGTTTCGGAGGTGATACACCTCCATAATCTCCTTGC
CTGCGTCG
